Addgene plasmid #198863: pSpCas9_gRNA1TERTKO_BsagRNA5tertko_2A-GFP
Purpose: Plasmid encoding for 2 gRNAs targeting the human TERT gene
Depositing lab: Agnel Sfeir. Depositing organization: Memorial Sloan-Kettering Cancer Center. Publication: Single-Molecule Imaging of Telomerase RNA Reveals a Recruitment-Retention Model for Telomere Elongation. Laprade H, Querido E, Smith MJ, Guerit D, Crimmins H, Conomos D, Pourret E, Chartrand P, Sfeir A. Mol Cell. 2020 Jul 2;79(1):115-126.e6. doi: 10.1016/j.molcel.2020.05.005. Epub 2020 Jun 3. PubMed 32497497.
Backbone
  Vector backbone: px458
  Backbone size w/o insert (bp): 9681
  Total vector size (bp): 9721
  Vector type: Mammalian Expression
Growth in bacteria
  Bacterial resistance: Ampicillin, 100 μg/mL
  Growth temperature: 37°C
  Growth strain: NEB Stable
  Copy number: Unknown
Gene/Insert
  Gene/Insert name: TERT sgRNA
  gRNA/shRNA sequence: CTTCGGGGTCCACTAGCGTG & GCGCAGCTACCTGCCCAACA
  Species: H. sapiens (human)
  Entrez Gene: TERT (a.k.a. CMM9, DKCA2, DKCB4, EST2, PFBMFT1, TCS1, TP2, TRT, hEST2, hTRT)
  Promoter: u6
  Cloning method: Unknown
  Sequencing primers: 5′ u6
Terms and licenses: Academic/Nonprofit Terms; Industry Terms: Not Available to Industry
How to cite: pSpCas9_gRNA1TERTKO_BsagRNA5tertko_2A-GFP was a gift from Agnel Sfeir (Addgene plasmid # 198863 ; http://n2t.net/addgene:198863 ; RRID:Addgene_198863)
