[The description below was written by a language model from this plasmid's Addgene catalogue record and pLannotate feature annotations shown in this document.]
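Description:
pSpCas9_gRNA1TERTKO_BsagRNA5tertko_2A-GFP is a mammalian expression plasmid built on the px458 (pSpCas9-2A-GFP) backbone. It delivers Streptococcus pyogenes Cas9, a GFP reporter and two guide RNAs against the human TERT gene from a single vector of about 9.7 kb. It is propagated in E. coli through a high-copy ColE1/pUC-type origin with ampicillin selection (AmpR under its own bla promoter). It also carries an f1 phage origin and a single annotated AAV2 ITR, apparently a remnant of the backbone's lineage rather than a functional packaging arrangement.

The feature table shows two tandem guide cassettes at the start of the sequence, each with a human U6 RNA polymerase III promoter followed by a short gap that fits the size of a guide spacer and then the SpCas9 gRNA scaffold. This matches the catalogue entry listing two TERT-targeting guides. Downstream, a CBh-type promoter (CMV enhancer, chicken β-actin promoter and hybrid intron) drives the Cas9 open reading frame, which the annotation software splits into N- and C-terminal portions although they are contiguous. Cas9 is followed by a nucleoplasmin nuclear localization signal and then EGFP, with a bGH polyadenylation signal ending the transcript. The plasmid name indicates a 2A peptide between Cas9 and EGFP, though it is not annotated as a separate feature. Such a peptide would let both proteins be made from one transcript, so that green fluorescence marks transfected, Cas9-expressing cells for enrichment by sorting.

The names of the guides suggest the pair is intended to knock out TERT, the catalytic subunit of telomerase, in human cells, possibly by cutting at two sites in the locus. The record itself states only that the plasmid encodes two TERT-targeting gRNAs, and the cloning method is not given.
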