Features (pLannotate 1.2.2; 22 found; start..end, strand, type, name):
      1..241     +  promoter       U6 promoter: RNA polymerase III promoter for human U6 snRNA
    271..346     +  misc_RNA       gRNA scaffold: guide RNA scaffold for the Streptococcus pyogenes CRISPR/Cas9 system
    353..396     +  misc_RNA       gRNA scaffold (fragment): guide RNA scaffold for the Streptococcus pyogenes CRISPR/Cas9 system
    437..677     +  promoter       U6 promoter: RNA polymerase III promoter for human U6 snRNA
    706..781     +  misc_RNA       gRNA scaffold: guide RNA scaffold for the Streptococcus pyogenes CRISPR/Cas9 system
    788..831     +  misc_RNA       gRNA scaffold (fragment): guide RNA scaffold for the Streptococcus pyogenes CRISPR/Cas9 system
    872..1157    +  enhancer       CMV enhancer: human cytomegalovirus immediate early enhancer; contains an 18-bp deletion relative to the standard CMV enhancer
   1159..1436    +  promoter       chicken β-actin promoter: No description available
   1437..1664    +  intron         hybrid intron: hybrid between chicken β-actin (CBA) and minute virus of mice (MMV) introns (Gray et al., 2011)
   1802..3403    +  CDS            Cas9(N): N-terminal portion of Streptococcus pyogenes Cas9 (Zetsche et al., 2015)
   3404..5902    +  CDS            Cas9(C): C-terminal portion of Streptococcus pyogenes Cas9 (Zetsche et al., 2015)
   5903..5950    +  CDS            nucleoplasmin NLS: bipartite nuclear localization signal from nucleoplasmin
   6020..6733    +  CDS            EGFP: EGFP is a basic (constitutively fluorescent) green fluorescent protein published in 1996, derived from Aequorea victoria. It is reported to be a rapidly-maturing weak dimer with moderate acid sensitivity.
   6767..6878    +  polyA_signal   bGH poly(A) signal: bovine growth hormone polyadenylation signal
   6983..7123    +  repeat_region  AAV2 ITR: inverted terminal repeat of adeno-associated virus serotype 2 inverted
   7128..7179    -  misc_feature   bom (fragment): basis of mobility region from pBR322
   7198..7653    +  rep_origin     f1 ori (sequence partly withheld): f1 bacteriophage origin of replication; arrow indicates direction of (+) strand synthesis
   7654..7703    -  misc_feature   bom (fragment): basis of mobility region from pBR322
   7805..7840    -  CDS            rop (fragment): Rop protein, which maintains plasmids at low copy number; rop
   7935..8039    +  promoter       AmpR promoter: bla
   8040..8900    +  CDS            AmpR: β-lactamase; bla; confers resistance to ampicillin, carbenicillin, and related antibiotics
   9071..9659    +  rep_origin     ori: high-copy-number ColE1/pMB1/pBR322/pUC origin of replication
>Addgene plasmid #198863 | pSpCas9_gRNA1TERTKO_BsagRNA5tertko_2A-GFP | addgene full sequence | sequence record 388911 | Addgene Partial NGS Result
GAGGGCCTATTTCCCATGATTCCTTCATATTTGCATATACGATACAAGGCTGTTAGAGAGATAATTGGAA
TTAATTTGACTGTAAACACAAAGATATTAGTACAAAATACGTGACGTAGAAAGTAATAATTTCTTGGGTA
GTTTGCAGTTTTAAAATTATGTTTTAAAATGGACTATCATATGCTTACCGTAACTTGAAAGTATTTCGAT
TTCTTGGCTTTATATATCTTGTGGAAAGGACGAAACACCGCTTCGGGGTCCACTAGCGTGGTTTTAGAGC
TAGAAATAGCAAGTTAAAATAAGGCTAGTCCGTTATCAACTTGAAAAAGTGGCACCGAGTCGGTGCTTTT
TTGTTTTAGAGCTAGAAATAGCAAGTTAAAATAAGGCTAGTCCGTTTTTAGCGCGTGCGCCAATTCTGCA
GACAAATGGCTCTAGAGAGGGCCTATTTCCCATGATTCCTTCATATTTGCATATACGATACAAGGCTGTT
AGAGAGATAATTGGAATTAATTTGACTGTAAACACAAAGATATTAGTACAAAATACGTGACGTAGAAAGT
AATAATTTCTTGGGTAGTTTGCAGTTTTAAAATTATGTTTTAAAATGGACTATCATATGCTTACCGTAAC
TTGAAAGTATTTCGATTTCTTGGCTTTATATATCTTGTGGAAAGGACGAAACACCGCGCAGCTACCTGCC
CAACAGTTTTAGAGCTAGAAATAGCAAGTTAAAATAAGGCTAGTCCGTTATCAACTTGAAAAAGTGGCAC
CGAGTCGGTGCTTTTTTGTTTTAGAGCTAGAAATAGCAAGTTAAAATAAGGCTAGTCCGTTTTTAGCGCG
TGCGCCAATTCTGCAGACAAATGGCGGTACCCGTTACATAACTTACGGTAAATGGCCCGCCTGGCTGACC
GCCCAACGACCCCCGCCCATTGACGTCAATAGTAACGCCAATAGGGACTTTCCATTGACGTCAATGGGTG
GAGTATTTACGGTAAACTGCCCACTTGGCAGTACATCAAGTGTATCATATGCCAAGTACGCCCCCTATTG
ACGTCAATGACGGTAAATGGCCCGCCTGGCATTGTGCCCAGTACATGACCTTATGGGACTTTCCTACTTG
GCAGTACATCTACGTATTAGTCATCGCTATTACCATGGTCGAGGTGAGCCCCACGTTCTGCTTCACTCTC
CCCATCTCCCCCCCCTCCCCACCCCCAATTTTGTATTTATTTATTTTTTAATTATTTTGTGCAGCGATGG
GGGCGGGGGGGGGGGGGGGGCGCGCGCCGGGGGGGGGGGGGGGGGGGGGGGGGGGGGGSGGGGSGRGGSG
GRGAGGKGCGGCGGCAGCCAATCAGAGCGGCGCGCTCCGAAAGTTTCCTTTTATGGCGAGGCGGCGGCGG
CGGCGGCCCTATAAAAAGCGAAGCGCGCGGCGGGCGGGAGTCGCTGCGCGCTGCCTTCGCCCCGTGCCCC
GCTCCGCCGCCGCCTCGCGCCGCCCGCCCCGGCTCTGACTGACCGCGTTACTCCCACAGGTGAGCGGGCG
GGACGGCCCTTCTCCTCCGGGCTGTAATTAGCTGAGCAAGAGGTAAGGGTTTAAGGGATGGTTGGTTGGT
GGGGTATTAATGTTTAATTACCTGGAGCACCTGCCTGAAATCACTTTTTTTCAGGTTGGACCGGTGCCAC
CATGGACTATAAGGACCACGACGGAGACTACAAGGATCATGATATTGATTACAAAGACGATGACGATAAG
ATGGCCCCAAAGAAGAAGCGGAAGGTCGGTATCCACGGAGTCCCAGCAGCCGACAAGAAGTACAGCATCG
GCCTGGACATCGGCACCAACTCTGTGGGCTGGGCCGTGATCACCGACGAGTACAAGGTGCCCAGCAAGAA
ATTCAAGGTGCTGGGCAACACCGACCGGCACAGCATCAAGAAGAACCTGATCGGAGCCCTGCTGTTCGAC
AGCGGCGAAACAGCCGAGGCCACCCGGCTGAAGAGAACCGCCAGAAGAAGATACACCAGACGGAAGAACC
GGATCTGCTATCTGCAAGAGATCTTCAGCAACGAGATGGCCAAGGTGGACGACAGCTTCTTCCACAGACT
GGAAGAGTCCTTCCTGGTGGAAGAGGATAAGAAGCACGAGCGGCACCCCATCTTCGGCAACATCGTGGAC
GAGGTGGCCTACCACGAGAAGTACCCCACCATCTACCACCTGAGAAAGAAACTGGTGGACAGCACCGACA
AGGCCGACCTGCGGCTGATCTATCTGGCCCTGGCCCACATGATCAAGTTCCGGGGCCACTTCCTGATCGA
GGGCGACCTGAACCCCGACAACAGCGACGTGGACAAGCTGTTCATCCAGCTGGTGCAGACCTACAACCAG
CTGTTCGAGGAAAACCCCATCAACGCCAGCGGCGTGGACGCCAAGGCCATCCTGTCTGCCAGACTGAGCA
AGAGCAGACGGCTGGAAAATCTGATCGCCCAGCTGCCCGGCGAGAAGAAGAATGGCCTGTTCGGAAACCT
GATTGCCCTGAGCCTGGGCCTGACCCCCAACTTCAAGAGCAACTTCGACCTGGCCGAGGATGCCAAACTG
CAGCTGAGCAAGGACACCTACGACGACGACCTGGACAACCTGCTGGCCCAGATCGGCGACCAGTACGCCG
ACCTGTTTCTGGCCGCCAAGAACCTGTCCGACGCCATCCTGCTGAGCGACATCCTGAGAGTGAACACCGA
GATCACCAAGGCCCCCCTGAGCGCCTCTATGATCAAGAGATACGACGAGCACCACCAGGACCTGACCCTG
CTGAAAGCTCTCGTGCGGCAGCAGCTGCCTGAGAAGTACAAAGAGATTTTCTTCGACCAGAGCAAGAACG
GCTACGCCGGCTACATTGACGGCGGAGCCAGCCAGGAAGAGTTCTACAAGTTCATCAAGCCCATCCTGGA
AAAGATGGACGGCACCGAGGAACTGCTCGTGAAGCTGAACAGAGAGGACCTGCTGCGGAAGCAGCGGACC
TTCGACAACGGCAGCATCCCCCACCAGATCCACCTGGGAGAGCTGCACGCCATTCTGCGGCGGCAGGAAG
ATTTTTACCCATTCCTGAAGGACAACCGGGAAAAGATCGAGAAGATCCTGACCTTCCGCATCCCCTACTA
CGTGGGCCCTCTGGCCAGGGGAAACAGCAGATTCGCCTGGATGACCAGAAAGAGCGAGGAAACCATCACC
CCCTGGAACTTCGAGGAAGTGGTGGACAAGGGCGCTTCCGCCCAGAGCTTCATCGAGCGGATGACCAACT
TCGATAAGAACCTGCCCAACGAGAAGGTGCTGCCCAAGCACAGCCTGCTGTACGAGTACTTCACCGTGTA
TAACGAGCTGACCAAAGTGAAATACGTGACCGAGGGAATGAGAAAGCCCGCCTTCCTGAGCGGCGAGCAG
AAAAAGGCCATCGTGGACCTGCTGTTCAAGACCAACCGGAAAGTGACCGTGAAGCAGCTGAAAGAGGACT
ACTTCAAGAAAATCGAGTGCTTCGACTCCGTGGAAATCTCCGGCGTGGAAGATCGGTTCAACGCCTCCCT
GGGCACATACCACGATCTGCTGAAAATTATCAAGGACAAGGACTTCCTGGACAATGAGGAAAACGAGGAC
ATTCTGGAAGATATCGTGCTGACCCTGACACTGTTTGAGGACAGAGAGATGATCGAGGAACGGCTGAAAA
CCTATGCCCACCTGTTCGACGACAAAGTGATGAAGCAGCTGAAGCGGCGGAGATACACCGGCTGGGGCAG
GCTGAGCCGGAAGCTGATCAACGGCATCCGGGACAAGCAGTCCGGCAAGACAATCCTGGATTTCCTGAAG
TCCGACGGCTTCGCCAACAGAAACTTCATGCAGCTGATCCACGACGACAGCCTGACCTTTAAAGAGGACA
TCCAGAAAGCCCAGGTGTCCGGCCAGGGCGATAGCCTGCACGAGCACATTGCCAATCTGGCCGGCAGCCC
CGCCATTAAGAAGGGCATCCTGCAGACAGTGAAGGTGGTGGACGAGCTCGTGAAAGTGATGGGCCGGCAC
AAGCCCGAGAACATCGTGATCGAAATGGCCAGAGAGAACCAGACCACCCAGAAGGGACAGAAGAACAGCC
GCGAGAGAATGAAGCGGATCGAAGAGGGCATCAAAGAGCTGGGCAGCCAGATCCTGAAAGAACACCCCGT
GGAAAACACCCAGCTGCAGAACGAGAAGCTGTACCTGTACTACCTGCAGAATGGGCGGGATATGTACGTG
GACCAGGAACTGGACATCAACCGGCTGTCCGACTACGATGTGGACCATATCGTGCCTCAGAGCTTTCTGA
AGGACGACTCCATCGACAACAAGGTGCTGACCAGAAGCGACAAGAACCGGGGCAAGAGCGACAACGTGCC
CTCCGAAGAGGTCGTGAAGAAGATGAAGAACTACTGGCGGCAGCTGCTGAACGCCAAGCTGATTACCCAG
AGAAAGTTCGACAATCTGACCAAGGCCGAGAGAGGCGGCCTGAGCGAACTGGATAAGGCCGGCTTCATCA
AGAGACAGCTGGTGGAAACCCGGCAGATCACAAAGCACGTGGCACAGATCCTGGACTCCCGGATGAACAC
TAAGTACGACGAGAATGACAAGCTGATCCGGGAAGTGAAAGTGATCACCCTGAAGTCCAAGCTGGTGTCC
GATTTCCGGAAGGATTTCCAGTTTTACAAAGTGCGCGAGATCAACAACTACCACCACGCCCACGACGCCT
ACCTGAACGCCGTCGTGGGAACCGCCCTGATCAAAAAGTACCCTAAGCTGGAAAGCGAGTTCGTGTACGG
CGACTACAAGGTGTACGACGTGCGGAAGATGATCGCCAAGAGCGAGCAGGAAATCGGCAAGGCTACCGCC
AAGTACTTCTTCTACAGCAACATCATGAACTTTTTCAAGACCGAGATTACCCTGGCCAACGGCGAGATCC
GGAAGCGGCCTCTGATCGAGACAAACGGCGAAACCGGGGAGATCGTGTGGGATAAGGGCCGGGATTTTGC
CACCGTGCGGAAAGTGCTGAGCATGCCCCAAGTGAATATCGTGAAAAAGACCGAGGTGCAGACAGGCGGC
TTCAGCAAAGAGTCTATCCTGCCCAAGAGGAACAGCGATAAGCTGATCGCCAGAAAGAAGGACTGGGACC
CTAAGAAGTACGGCGGCTTCGACAGCCCCACCGTGGCCTATTCTGTGCTGGTGGTGGCCAAAGTGGAAAA
GGGCAAGTCCAAGAAACTGAAGAGTGTGAAAGAGCTGCTGGGGATCACCATCATGGAAAGAAGCAGCTTC
GAGAAGAATCCCATCGACTTTCTGGAAGCCAAGGGCTACAAAGAAGTGAAAAAGGACCTGATCATCAAGC
TGCCTAAGTACTCCCTGTTCGAGCTGGAAAACGGCCGGAAGAGAATGCTGGCCTCTGCCGGCGAACTGCA
GAAGGGAAACGAACTGGCCCTGCCCTCCAAATATGTGAACTTCCTGTACCTGGCCAGCCACTATGAGAAG
CTGAAGGGCTCCCCCGAGGATAATGAGCAGAAACAGCTGTTTGTGGAACAGCACAAGCACTACCTGGACG
AGATCATCGAGCAGATCAGCGAGTTCTCCAAGAGAGTGATCCTGGCCGACGCTAATCTGGACAAAGTGCT
GTCCGCCTACAACAAGCACCGGGATAAGCCCATCAGAGAGCAGGCCGAGAATATCATCCACCTGTTTACC
CTGACCAATCTGGGAGCCCCTGCCGCCTTCAAGTACTTTGACACCACCATCGACCGGAAGAGGTACACCA
GCACCAAAGAGGTGCTGGACGCCACCCTGATCCACCAGAGCATCACCGGCCTGTACGAGACACGGATCGA
CCTGTCTCAGCTGGGAGGCGACAAAAGGCCGGCGGCCACGAAAAAGGCCGGCCAGGCAAAAAAGAAAAAG
GAATTCGGCAGTGGAGAGGGCAGAGGAAGTCTGCTAACATGCGGTGACGTCGAGGAGAATCCTGGCCCAG
TGAGCAAGGGCGAGGAGCTGTTCACCGGGGTGGTGCCCATCCTGGTCGAGCTGGACGGCGACGTAAACGG
CCACAAGTTCAGCGTGTCCGGCGAGGGCGAGGGCGATGCCACCTACGGCAAGCTGACCCTGAAGTTCATC
TGCACCACCGGCAAGCTGCCCGTGCCCTGGCCCACCCTCGTGACCACCCTGACCTACGGCGTGCAGTGCT
TCAGCCGCTACCCCGACCACATGAAGCAGCACGACTTCTTCAAGTCCGCCATGCCCGAAGGCTACGTCCA
GGAGCGCACCATCTTCTTCAAGGACGACGGCAACTACAAGACCCGCGCCGAGGTGAAGTTCGAGGGCGAC
ACCCTGGTGAACCGCATCGAGCTGAAGGGCATCGACTTCAAGGAGGACGGCAACATCCTGGGGCACAAGC
TGGAGTACAACTACAACAGCCACAACGTCTATATCATGGCCGACAAGCAGAAGAACGGCATCAAGGTGAA
CTTCAAGATCCGCCACAACATCGAGGACGGCAGCGTGCAGCTCGCCGACCACTACCAGCAGAACACCCCC
ATCGGCGACGGCCCCGTGCTGCTGCCCGACAACCACTACCTGAGCACCCAGTCCGCCCTGAGCAAAGACC
CCAACGAGAAGCGCGATCACATGGTCCTGCTGGAGTTCGTGACCGCCGCCGGGATCACTCTCGGCATGGA
CGAGCTGTACAAGGAATTCTAACTAGAGCTCGCTGATCAGCCTCGACTGTGCCTTCTAGTTGCCAGCCAT
CTGTTGTTTGCCCCTCCCCCGTGCCTTCCTTGACCCTGGAAGGTGCCACTCCCACTGTCCTTTCCTAATA
AAATGAGGAAATTGCATCGCATTGTCTGAGTAGGTGTCATTCTATTCTGGGGGGTGGGGTGGGGCAGGAC
AGCAAGGGGGAGGATTGGGAAGAGAATAGCAGGCATGCTGGGGAGCGGCCGCAGGAACCCCTAGTGATGG
AGTTGGCCACTCCCTCTCTGCGCGCTCGCTCGCTCACTGAGGCCGGGCGACCAAAGGTCGCCCGACGCCC
GGGCTTTGCCCGGGCGGCCTCAGTGAGCGAGCGAGCGCGCAGCTGCCTGCAGGGGCGCCTGATGCGGTAT
TTTCTCCTTACGCATCTGTGCGGTATTTCACACCGCATA
[95 nt withheld, positions 7180-7274]
T
[46 nt withheld, positions 7276-7321]
C
[141 nt withheld, positions 7323-7463]
CCTTTGACGTTGGAGTCCACGTTCTTT
[37 nt withheld, positions 7491-7527]
ACTCTATCTCGGGCTATTCTTTTGATTTATAAGGGATTTTGCCGATTTCGGTCTATTGGTTAAAAAATGA
GCTGATTTAACAAAAATTTAACGCGAATTTTAACAAAATATTAACGTTTACAATTTTATGGTGCACTCTC
AGTACAATCTGCTCTGATGCCGCATAGTTAAGCCAGCCCCGACACCCGCCAACACCCGCTGACGCGCCCT
GACGGGCTTGTCTGCTCCCGGCATCCGCTTACAGACAAGCTGTGACCGTCTCCGGGAGCTGCATGTGTCA
GAGGTTTTCACCGTCATCACCGAAACGCGCGAGACGAAAGGGCCTCGTGATACGCCTATTTTTATAGGTT
AATGTCATGATAATAATGGTTTCTTAGACGTCAGGTGGCACTTTTCGGGGAAATGTGCGCGGAACCCCTA
TTTGTTTATTTTTCTAAATACATTCAAATATGTATCCGCTCATGAGACAATAACCCTGATAAATGCTTCA
ATAATATTGAAAAAGGAAGAGTATGAGTATTCAACATTTCCGTGTCGCCCTTATTCCCTTTTTTGCGGCA
TTTTGCCTTCCTGTTTTTGCTCACCCAGAAACGCTGGTGAAAGTAAAAGATGCTGAAGATCAGTTGGGTG
CACGAGTGGGTTACATCGAACTGGATCTCAACAGCGGTAAGATCCTTGAGAGTTTTCGCCCCGAAGAACG
TTTTCCAATGATGAGCACTTTTAAAGTTCTGCTATGTGGCGCGGTATTATCCCGTATTGACGCCGGGCAA
GAGCAACTCGGTCGCCGCATACACTATTCTCAGAATGACTTGGTTGAGTACTCACCAGTCACAGAAAAGC
ATCTTACGGATGGCATGACAGTAAGAGAATTATGCAGTGCTGCCATAACCATGAGTGATAACACTGCGGC
CAACTTACTTCTGACAACGATCGGAGGACCGAAGGAGCTAACCGCTTTTTTGCACAACATGGGGGATCAT
GTAACTCGCCTTGATCGTTGGGAACCGGAGCTGAATGAAGCCATACCAAACGACGAGCGTGACACCACGA
TGCCTGTAGCAATGGCAACAACGTTGCGCAAACTATTAACTGGCGAACTACTTACTCTAGCTTCCCGGCA
ACAATTAATAGACTGGATGGAGGCGGATAAAGTTGCAGGACCACTTCTGCGCTCGGCCCTTCCGGCTGGC
TGGTTTATTGCTGATAAATCTGGAGCCGGTGAGCGTGGAAGCCGCGGTATCATTGCAGCACTGGGGCCAG
ATGGTAAGCCCTCCCGTATCGTAGTTATCTACACGACGGGGAGTCAGGCAACTATGGATGAACGAAATAG
ACAGATCGCTGAGATAGGTGCCTCACTGATTAAGCATTGGTAACTGTCAGACCAAGTTTACTCATATATA
CTTTAGATTGATTTAAAACTTCATTTTTAATTTAAAAGGATCTAGGTGAAGATCCTTTTTGATAATCTCA
TGACCAAAATCCCTTAACGTGAGTTTTCGTTCCACTGAGCGTCAGACCCCGTAGAAAAGATCAAAGGATC
TTCTTGAGATCCTTTTTTTCTGCGCGTAATCTGCTGCTTGCAAACAAAAAAACCACCGCTACCAGCGGTG
GTTTGTTTGCCGGATCAAGAGCTACCAACTCTTTTTCCGAAGGTAACTGGCTTCAGCAGAGCGCAGATAC
CAAATACTGTTCTTCTAGTGTAGCCGTAGTTAGGCCACCACTTCAAGAACTCTGTAGCACCGCCTACATA
CCTCGCTCTGCTAATCCTGTTACCAGTGGCTGCTGCCAGTGGCGATAAGTCGTGTCTTACCGGGTTGGAC
TCAAGACGATAGTTACCGGATAAGGCGCAGCGGTCGGGCTGAACGGGGGGTTCGTGCACACAGCCCAGCT
TGGAGCGAACGACCTACACCGAACTGAGATACCTACAGCGTGAGCTATGAGAAAGCGCCACGCTTCCCGA
AGGGAGAAAGGCGGACAGGTATCCGGTAAGCGGCAGGGTCGGAACAGGAGAGCGCACGAGGGAGCTTCCA
GGGGGAAACGCCTGGTATCTTTATAGTCCTGTCGGGTTTCGCCACCTCTGACTTGAGCGTCGATTTTTGT
GATGCTCGTCAGGGGGGCGGAGCCTATGGAAAAACGCCAGCAACGCGGCCTTTTTACGGTTCCTGGCCTT
TTGCTGGCCTTTTGCTCACATGT
